>Addgene plasmid #161089 | pDONR221-SLC16A5_STOP | depositor full sequence | sequence record 312112 | Full Sequence
CTTTCCTGCGTTATCCCCTGATTCTGTGGATAACCGTATTACCGCCTTTGAGTGAGCTGATACCGCTCGC
CGCAGCCGAACGACCGAGCGCAGCGAGTCAGTGAGCGAGGAAGCGGAAGAGCGCCCAATACGCAAACCGC
CTCTCCCCGCGCGTTGGCCGATTCATTAATGCAGCTGGCACGACAGGTTTCCCGACTGGAAAGCGGGCAG
TGAGCGCAACGCAATTAATACGCGTACCGCTAGCCAGGAAGAGTTTGTAGAAACGCAAAAAGGCCATCCG
TCAGGATGGCCTTCTGCTTAGTTTGATGCCTGGCAGTTTATGGCGGGCGTCCTGCCCGCCACCCTCCGGG
CCGTTGCTTCACAACGTTCAAATCCGCTCCCGGCGGATTTGTCCTACTCAGGAGAGCGTTCACCGACAAA
CAACAGATAAAACGAAAGGCCCAGTCTTCCGACTGAGCCTTTCGTTTTATTTGATGCCTGGCAGTTCCCT
ACTCTCGCGTTAACGCTAGCATGGATGTTTTCCCAGTCACGACGTTGTAAAACGACGGCCAGTCTTAAGC
TCGGGCCCCAAATAATGATTTTATTTTGACTGATAGTGACCTGTTCGTTGCAACACATTGATGAGCAATG
CTTTTTTATAATGCCAACTTTGTACAAAAAAGCAGGCTCCACCATGCCACAGGCCCTGGAGAGGGCAGAC
GGATCCTGGGCATGGGTGGTGCTGCTGGCAACCATGGTGACACAGGGCCTGACCCTGGGCTTCCCCACAT
GCATCGGCATCTTCTTTACCGAGCTGCAGTGGGAGTTCCAGGCCTCCAACTCTGAGACCAGCTGGTTTCC
TTCCATCCTGACAGCCGTGCTGCACATGGCAGGACCACTGTGCTCCATCCTGGTGGGCAGATTCGGCTGT
AGGGTGACAGTGATGCTGGGAGGCGTGCTGGCATCTCTGGGCATGGTGGCCAGCTCCTTTTCTCACAATC
TGAGCCAGCTGTACTTCACCGCCGGCTTTATCACAGGCCTGGGCATGTGCTTCAGCTTTCAGTCTAGCAT
CACCGTGCTGGGCTTCTATTTTGTGCGGAGAAGGGTGCTGGCAAACGCACTGGCATCCATGGGCGTGTCT
CTGGGCATCACCCTGTGGCCTCTGCTGTCTCGCTACCTGCTGGAGAATCTGGGCTGGCGGGGCACATTCC
TGGTGTTTGGCGGCATCTTCCTGCACTGCTGTATCTGCGGCGCCATCATCAGGCCAGTGGCCACCAGCGT
GGCACCTGAGACAAAGGAGTGTCCACCTCCACCACCTGAGACCCCTGCCCTGGGATGCCTGGCAGCATGT
GGAAGGACAATCCAGCGGCACCTGGCCTTTGACATCCTGCGGCACAACACCGGCTACTGCGTGTATATCC
TGGGCGTGATGTGGTCTGTGCTGGGCTTCCCTCTGCCACAGGTGTTTCTGGTGCCATACGCCATGTGGCA
CAGCGTGGATGAGCAGCAGGCCGCCCTGCTGATCAGCATCATCGGCTTCTCCAATATCTTTCTGAGACCA
CTGGCAGGACTGATGGCAGGCAGACCCGCCTTCGCCTCTCACAGGAAGTATCTGTTTAGCCTGGCCCTGC
TGCTGAACGGCCTGACAAATCTGGTGTGCGCAGCATCCGGCGACTTCTGGGTGCTGGTGGGCTACTGTCT
GGCCTATAGCGTGTCCATGTCTGGCATCGGCGCCCTGATCTTTCAGGTGCTGATGGACATCGTGCCAATG
GATCAGTTCCCCAGGGCCCTGGGCCTGTTTACCGTGCTGGACGGCCTGGCCTTCCTGATCAGCCCACCAC
TGGCAGGACTGCTGCTGGATGCCACAAACAATTTCTCCTACGTGTTTTATATGTCCTCTTTCTTTCTGAT
CTCCGCCGCCCTGTTCATGGGCGGCTCTTTTTATGCCCTGCAGAAGAAGGAGCAGGGCAAGCAGGCAGTG
GCAGCAGACGCCCTGGAGAGAGATCTGTTCCTGGAGGCCAAGGATGGCCCTGGCAAGCAGAGGAGCCCAG
AGATCATGTGCCAGAGCTCCAGGCAGCCAAGGCCTGCAGGCGTGAACAAGCACCTGTGGGGATGTCCAGC
ATCTAGCCGGACCAGCCACGAGTGGCTGCTGTGGCCTAAGGCCGTGCTGCAGGCAAAGCAGACCGCCCTG
GGATGGAATTCCCCCACATAAGACCCAGCTTTCTTGTACAAAGTTGGCATTATAAGAAAGCATTGCTTAT
CAATTTGTTGCAACGAACAGGTCACTATCAGTCAAAATAAAATCATTATTTGCCATCCAGCTGATATCCC
CTATAGTGAGTCGTATTACATGGTCATAGCTGTTTCCTGGCAGCTCTGGCCCGTGTCTCAAAATCTCTGA
TGTTACATTGCACAAGATAAAATAATATCATCATGAACAATAAAACTGTCTGCTTACATAAACAGTAATA
CAAGGGGTGTTATGAGCCATATTCAACGGGAAACGTCGAGGCCGCGATTAAATTCCAACATGGATGCTGA
TTTATATGGGTATAAATGGGCTCGCGATAATGTCGGGCAATCAGGTGCGACAATCTATCGCTTGTATGGG
AAGCCCGATGCGCCAGAGTTGTTTCTGAAACATGGCAAAGGTAGCGTTGCCAATGATGTTACAGATGAGA
TGGTCAGACTAAACTGGCTGACGGAATTTATGCCTCTTCCGACCATCAAGCATTTTATCCGTACTCCTGA
TGATGCATGGTTACTCACCACTGCGATCCCCGGAAAAACAGCATTCCAGGTATTAGAAGAATATCCTGAT
TCAGGTGAAAATATTGTTGATGCGCTGGCAGTGTTCCTGCGCCGGTTGCATTCGATTCCTGTTTGTAATT
GTCCTTTTAACAGCGATCGCGTATTTCGTCTCGCTCAGGCGCAATCACGAATGAATAACGGTTTGGTTGA
TGCGAGTGATTTTGATGACGAGCGTAATGGCTGGCCTGTTGAACAAGTCTGGAAAGAAATGCATAAACTT
TTGCCATTCTCACCGGATTCAGTCGTCACTCATGGTGATTTCTCACTTGATAACCTTATTTTTGACGAGG
GGAAATTAATAGGTTGTATTGATGTTGGACGAGTCGGAATCGCAGACCGATACCAGGATCTTGCCATCCT
ATGGAACTGCCTCGGTGAGTTTTCTCCTTCATTACAGAAACGGCTTTTTCAAAAATATGGTATTGATAAT
CCTGATATGAATAAATTGCAGTTTCATTTGATGCTCGATGAGTTTTTCTAATCAGAATTGGTTAATTGGT
TGTAACACTGGCAGAGCATTACGCTGACTTGACGGGACGGCGCAAGCTCATGACCAAAATCCCTTAACGT
GAGTTACGCGTCGTTCCACTGAGCGTCAGACCCCGTAGAAAAGATCAAAGGATCTTCTTGAGATCCTTTT
TTTCTGCGCGTAATCTGCTGCTTGCAAACAAAAAAACCACCGCTACCAGCGGTGGTTTGTTTGCCGGATC
AAGAGCTACCAACTCTTTTTCCGAAGGTAACTGGCTTCAGCAGAGCGCAGATACCAAATACTGTTCTTCT
AGTGTAGCCGTAGTTAGGCCACCACTTCAAGAACTCTGTAGCACCGCCTACATACCTCGCTCTGCTAATC
CTGTTACCAGTGGCTGCTGCCAGTGGCGATAAGTCGTGTCTTACCGGGTTGGACTCAAGACGATAGTTAC
CGGATAAGGCGCAGCGGTCGGGCTGAACGGGGGGTTCGTGCACACAGCCCAGCTTGGAGCGAACGACCTA
CACCGAACTGAGATACCTACAGCGTGAGCTATGAGAAAGCGCCACGCTTCCCGAAGGGAGAAAGGCGGAC
AGGTATCCGGTAAGCGGCAGGGTCGGAACAGGAGAGCGCACGAGGGAGCTTCCAGGGGGAAACGCCTGGT
ATCTTTATAGTCCTGTCGGGTTTCGCCACCTCTGACTTGAGCGTCGATTTTTGTGATGCTCGTCAGGGGG
GCGGAGCCTATGGAAAAACGCCAGCAACGCGGCCTTTTTACGGTTCCTGGCCTTTTGCTGGCCTTTTGCT
CACATGTT
Features (pLannotate 1.2.2; 10 found; start..end, strand, type, name):
    121..213     +  CDS            lacI (fragment): lac repressor; lacI; The lac repressor binds to the lac operator to inhibit transcription in E. coli. This inhibition can be relieved by adding lactose or isopropyl-β-D-thiogalactopyranoside (IPTG).
    268..295     -  terminator     rrnB T2 terminator: transcription terminator T2 from the E. coli rrnB gene
    427..470     +  terminator     rrnB T1 terminator: Escherichia coli rrnB; transcription terminator T1 from the E. coli rrnB gene
    517..553     -  CDS            lacZα (fragment): LacZα fragment of β-galactosidase; lacZ fragment
    569..668     +  protein_bind   attL1: mutant version of attL; recombination site for the Gateway® LR reaction LR Clonase™
    674..2188    +  CDS            SLC16A5: MOT6_HUMAN - Also known as MCT5, MCT6. Experimental evidence at protein level: Swiss-Prot protein existence level 1. Proton-linked monocarboxylate transporter. Catalyzes the rapid transport across the plasma membrane of many monocarboxylates such as lactate, pyruvate, branched-chain oxo acids derived from leucine, valine and isoleucine, and the ketone bodies acetoacetate, beta-hydroxybutyrate and acetate (By similarity). From Homo sapiens (Human).
   2193..2292    -  protein_bind   attL2: mutant version of attL; recombination site for the Gateway® LR reaction LR Clonase™
   2310..2328    -  promoter       T7 promoter: promoter for bacteriophage T7 RNA polymerase
   2462..3271    +  CDS            KanR: aminoglycoside phosphotransferase; aph(3')-Ia; confers resistance to kanamycin in bacteria or G418 (Geneticin®) in eukaryotes
   3418..4006    +  rep_origin     ori: high-copy-number ColE1/pMB1/pBR322/pUC origin of replication
