[The description below was written by a language model from this plasmid's Addgene catalogue record and pLannotate feature annotations shown in this document.]
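Description:
pDONR221-SLC16A5_STOP is a Gateway entry clone built on the pDONR221 backbone and carrying a codon-optimized open reading frame for human SLC16A5, also known as MCT5 or MCT6. This gene encodes a member of the proton-linked monocarboxylate transporter family. The plasmid is about 4.1 kb, is maintained in E. coli through a high-copy ColE1/pUC-type origin, and is selected with kanamycin via an aminoglycoside phosphotransferase (KanR) gene. Although the catalogue lists the vector type as mammalian expression, the annotated features show no eukaryotic promoter or polyadenylation signal. The clone therefore serves as a shuttle for the ORF rather than as an expression vector in its own right.

The roughly 1.5 kb ORF lies between attL1 and attL2, the recombination sites recognised in the Gateway LR reaction. These allow the coding sequence to be transferred directionally and in frame into any attR-containing destination vector chosen by the user. Upstream of the cassette are the rrnB T1 and T2 transcription terminators, which insulate the insert from read-through transcription in bacteria. A T7 promoter sits just beyond attL2, oriented toward the insert on the opposite strand. Short lacI and lacZα fragments are also annotated and appear to be backbone remnants with no functional role.

This version keeps a stop codon at the end of the ORF, so it suits destination vectors that express the native, untagged protein or add an N-terminal tag. C-terminal fusions require the companion clone that lacks the stop codon. The plasmid belongs to a consortium-generated collection of solute carrier constructs intended to support the study of SLC transporters and drug discovery.
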