Addgene plasmid #161089: pDONR221-SLC16A5_STOP
Purpose: Gateway entry clone with codon-optimized ORF sequence for subcloning into custom expression vectors. Contains a STOP codon at the end of the codon-optimized ORF sequence.
Depositing lab: RESOLUTE Consortium & Giulio Superti-Furga. Depositing organization: CeMM Research Center for Molecular Medicine. Publication: The RESOLUTE consortium: unlocking SLC transporters for drug discovery. Superti-Furga G, Lackner D, Wiedmer T, Ingles-Prieto A, Barbosa B, Girardi E, Goldmann U, Gurtl B, Klavins K, Klimek C, Lindinger S, Lineiro-Retes E, Muller AC, Onstein S, Redinger G, Reil D, Sedlyarov V, Wolf G, Crawford M, Everley R, ... Steppan CM. Nat Rev Drug Discov. 2020 Jul;19(7):429-430. doi: 10.1038/d41573-020-00056-6. PubMed 32265506.
Backbone
  Vector backbone: pDONR221
  Backbone manufacturer: ThermoFisher Scientific
  Backbone size w/o insert (bp): 2550
  Vector type: Mammalian Expression
Growth in bacteria
  Bacterial resistance: Kanamycin, 50 μg/mL
  Growth temperature: 37°C
  Growth strain: NEB Stable
  Copy number: High Copy
Gene/Insert
  Gene/Insert name: SLC16A5 (alt name: MCT5, MCT6)
  Species: H. sapiens (human)
  Insert size (bp): 1518
  Entrez Gene: SLC16A5 (a.k.a. MCT5, MCT6)
  Cloning method: Gateway Cloning
  Sequencing primers: 5′ M13-fwd; 3′ M13-rev
Terms and licenses: Academic/Nonprofit Terms; Industry Terms
Depositor comments: This plasmid contains a STOP codon at the end of the codon-optimized ORF. For the version of this plasmid that does not contain a STOP codon, please see Addgene plasmid 131923 For more information on the full Resolute plasmid collection, please see www.addgene.org/depositor-collections/re-solute/. Please provide your feedback on this plasmid to the RESOLUTE consortium by filling out their RESOLUTE repository feedback form: https://forms.office.com/Pages/ResponsePage.aspx?id=0e05yklzmkS7rjFGQL4N7z4feCLQvEJAmVcOCM_u885UN1JJRko0Ukg4TVQwNTZLOUxPQVJWT1NHUCQlQCN0PWcu
How to cite: pDONR221-SLC16A5_STOP was a gift from RESOLUTE Consortium & Giulio Superti-Furga (Addgene plasmid # 161089 ; http://n2t.net/addgene:161089 ; RRID:Addgene_161089)
