>Addgene plasmid #161089 | pDONR221-SLC16A5_STOP | depositor partial sequence | sequence record 312113 | Codon-optimized ORF of SLC16A5
ATGCCACAGGCCCTGGAGAGGGCAGACGGATCCTGGGCATGGGTGGTGCTGCTGGCAACCATGGTGACAC
AGGGCCTGACCCTGGGCTTCCCCACATGCATCGGCATCTTCTTTACCGAGCTGCAGTGGGAGTTCCAGGC
CTCCAACTCTGAGACCAGCTGGTTTCCTTCCATCCTGACAGCCGTGCTGCACATGGCAGGACCACTGTGC
TCCATCCTGGTGGGCAGATTCGGCTGTAGGGTGACAGTGATGCTGGGAGGCGTGCTGGCATCTCTGGGCA
TGGTGGCCAGCTCCTTTTCTCACAATCTGAGCCAGCTGTACTTCACCGCCGGCTTTATCACAGGCCTGGG
CATGTGCTTCAGCTTTCAGTCTAGCATCACCGTGCTGGGCTTCTATTTTGTGCGGAGAAGGGTGCTGGCA
AACGCACTGGCATCCATGGGCGTGTCTCTGGGCATCACCCTGTGGCCTCTGCTGTCTCGCTACCTGCTGG
AGAATCTGGGCTGGCGGGGCACATTCCTGGTGTTTGGCGGCATCTTCCTGCACTGCTGTATCTGCGGCGC
CATCATCAGGCCAGTGGCCACCAGCGTGGCACCTGAGACAAAGGAGTGTCCACCTCCACCACCTGAGACC
CCTGCCCTGGGATGCCTGGCAGCATGTGGAAGGACAATCCAGCGGCACCTGGCCTTTGACATCCTGCGGC
ACAACACCGGCTACTGCGTGTATATCCTGGGCGTGATGTGGTCTGTGCTGGGCTTCCCTCTGCCACAGGT
GTTTCTGGTGCCATACGCCATGTGGCACAGCGTGGATGAGCAGCAGGCCGCCCTGCTGATCAGCATCATC
GGCTTCTCCAATATCTTTCTGAGACCACTGGCAGGACTGATGGCAGGCAGACCCGCCTTCGCCTCTCACA
GGAAGTATCTGTTTAGCCTGGCCCTGCTGCTGAACGGCCTGACAAATCTGGTGTGCGCAGCATCCGGCGA
CTTCTGGGTGCTGGTGGGCTACTGTCTGGCCTATAGCGTGTCCATGTCTGGCATCGGCGCCCTGATCTTT
CAGGTGCTGATGGACATCGTGCCAATGGATCAGTTCCCCAGGGCCCTGGGCCTGTTTACCGTGCTGGACG
GCCTGGCCTTCCTGATCAGCCCACCACTGGCAGGACTGCTGCTGGATGCCACAAACAATTTCTCCTACGT
GTTTTATATGTCCTCTTTCTTTCTGATCTCCGCCGCCCTGTTCATGGGCGGCTCTTTTTATGCCCTGCAG
AAGAAGGAGCAGGGCAAGCAGGCAGTGGCAGCAGACGCCCTGGAGAGAGATCTGTTCCTGGAGGCCAAGG
ATGGCCCTGGCAAGCAGAGGAGCCCAGAGATCATGTGCCAGAGCTCCAGGCAGCCAAGGCCTGCAGGCGT
GAACAAGCACCTGTGGGGATGTCCAGCATCTAGCCGGACCAGCCACGAGTGGCTGCTGTGGCCTAAGGCC
GTGCTGCAGGCAAAGCAGACCGCCCTGGGATGGAATTCCCCCACATAA
